>Addgene plasmid #212814 | pcDNA5-FRT-TO-His8-H2B-CUbo(K63R) | addgene full sequence | sequence record 418951 | Addgene NGS Result
GACGGATCGGGAGATCTCCCGATCCCCTATGGTGCACTCTCAGTACAATCTGCTCTGATGCCGCATAGTT
AAGCCAGTATCTGCTCCCTGCTTGTGTGTTGGAGGTCGCTGAGTAGTGCGCGAGCAAAATTTAAGCTACA
ACAAGGCAAGGCTTGACCGACAATTGCATGAAGAATCTGCTTAGGGTTAGGCGTTTTGCGCTGCTTCGCG
ATGTACGGGCCAGATATACGCGTTGACATTGATTATTGACTAGTTATTAATAGTAATCAATTACGGGGTC
ATTAGTTCATAGCCCATATATGGAGTTCCGCGTTACATAACTTACGGTAAATGGCCCGCCTGGCTGACCG
CCCAACGACCCCCGCCCATTGACGTCAATAATGACGTATGTTCCCATAGTAACGCCAATAGGGACTTTCC
ATTGACGTCAATGGGTGGAGTATTTACGGTAAACTGCCCACTTGGCAGTACATCAAGTGTATCATATGCC
AAGTACGCCCCCTATTGACGTCAATGACGGTAAATGGCCCGCCTGGCATTATGCCCAGTACATGACCTTA
TGGGACTTTCCTACTTGGCAGTACATCTACGTATTAGTCATCGCTATTACCATGGTGATGCGGTTTTGGC
AGTACATCAATGGGCGTGGATAGCGGTTTGACTCACGGGGATTTCCAAGTCTCCACCCCATTGACGTCAA
TGGGAGTTTGTTTTGGCACCAAAATCAACGGGACTTTCCAAAATGTCGTAACAACTCCGCCCCATTGACG
CAAATGGGCGGTAGGCGTGTACGGTGGGAGGTCTATATAAGCAGAGCTCTCCCTATCAGTGATAGAGATC
TCCCTATCAGTGATAGAGATCGTCGACGAGCTCGTTTAGTGAACCGTCAGATCGCCTGGAGACGCCATCC
ACGCTGTTTTGACCTCCATAGAAGACACCGGGACCGATCCAGCCTCCGGACTCTAGCGTTTAAACTTAAG
CTTACCATGCATCACCATCACCATCACCATCAC
[378 nt withheld, positions 1014-1391]
GGATCCATGGGAGTGCAGGTGGAAACCATCTCCCCAGGAGACGGGCGCACCTTCCCCAAGCGCGGCCAGA
CCTGCGTGGTGCACTACACCGGGATGCTTGAAGATGGAAAGAAATTTGATTCCTCCCGGGACAGAAACAA
GCCCTTTAAGTTTATGCTAGGCAAGCAGGAGGTGATCCGAGGCTGGGAAGAAGGGGTTGCCCAGATGAGT
GTGGGTCAGAGAGCCAAACTGACTATATCTCCAGATTATGCCTATGGTGCCACTGGGCACCCAGGCATCA
TCCCACCACATGCCACTCTCGTCTTCGATGTGGAGCTTCTAAAACTGGAAGGGTCGACCGGTATCCCTCC
AGATCAACAAAGATTGATCTTTGCCGGTAAGCAGCTAGAAGACGGTAGAACGCTGTCTGATTACAACATT
CAGCGAGAGTCCACCTTACATCTTGTGCTAAGGCTAAGAGGTGTTTAAAGTAAAGGAGAAGAACTTTTCA
CTGGAGTTGTCCCAATTCTTGTTGAATTAGATGGTGATGTTAATGGGCACAAATTTTCTGTCAGTGGAGA
GGGTGAAGGTGATGCAACATACGGAAAACTTACCCTTAAATTTATTTGCACTACTGGAAAACTACCTGTT
CCATGGCCAACACTGGTCACCACTTTCACTTATGGTGTTCAATGCTTCTCGAGATACCCAGACCATATGA
AACGGCATGACTTTTTCAAGAGTGCCATGCCCGAAGGTTATGTACAGGAAAGAACTATATTTTTCAAAGA
TGACGGGAACTACAAGACACGTGCTGAAGTCAAGTTTGAAGGTGATACCCTTGTTAATAGAATCGAGTTA
AAAGGTATTGATTTTAAAGAAGATGGAAACATTCTTGGACACAAATTGGAATACAACTATAACTCACACA
ATGTATACATCATGGCAGACAAACAAAAGAATGGAATCAAAGCTAACTTCAAAATTAGACACAACATTGA
AGATGGAAGCGTTCAACTAGCAGACCATTATCAACAAAATACTCCAATTGGCGATGGCCCTGTCCTTTTA
CCAGACAACCATTACCTGTCCACACAATCTGCCCTTTCGAAAGATCCCAACGAAAAGAGAGACCACATGG
TCCTTCTTGAGTTTGTAACAGCTGCTGGGATTACACATGGCATGGATGAACTATACAAATAAGCGGCCGC
TCGAGTCTAGAGGGCCCGTTTAAACCCGCTGATCAGCCTCGACTGTGCCTTCTAGTTGCCAGCCATCTGT
TGTTTGCCCCTCCCCCGTGCCTTCCTTGACCCTGGAAGGTGCCACTCCCACTGTCCTTTCCTAATAAAAT
GAGGAAATTGCATCGCATTGTCTGAGTAGGTGTCATTCTATTCTGGGGGGTGGGGTGGGGCAGGACAGCA
AGGGGGAGGATTGGGAAGACAATAGCAGGCATGCTGGGGATGCGGTGGGCTCTATGGCTTCTGAGGCGGA
AAGAACCAGCTGGGGCTCTAGGGGGTATCCCC
[124 nt withheld, positions 2894-3017]
C
[91 nt withheld, positions 3019-3109]
AGGGTGATGGTTCACGTACCTAGAAGTTCCTATTCCGAAGTTCCTATTCTCTAGAAAGTATAGGAACTTC
CTTGGCCAAAAAGCCTGAACTCACCGCGACGTCTGTCGAGAAGTTTCTGATCGAAAAGTTCGACAGCGTC
TCCGACCTGATGCAGCTCTCGGAGGGCGAAGAATCTCGTGCTTTCAGCTTCGATGTAGGAGGGCGTGGAT
ATGTCCTGCGGGTAAATAGCTGCGCCGATGGTTTCTACAAAGATCGTTATGTTTATCGGCACTTTGCATC
GGCCGCGCTCCCGATTCCGGAAGTGCTTGACATTGGGGAATTCAGCGAGAGCCTGACCTATTGCATCTCC
CGCCGTGCACAGGGTGTCACGTTGCAAGACCTGCCTGAAACCGAACTGCCCGCTGTTCTGCAGCCGGTCG
CGGAGGCCATGGATGCGATCGCTGCGGCCGATCTTAGCCAGACGAGCGGGTTCGGCCCATTCGGACCGCA
AGGAATCGGTCAATACACTACATGGCGTGATTTCATATGCGCGATTGCTGATCCCCATGTGTATCACTGG
CAAACTGTGATGGACGACACCGTCAGTGCGTCCGTCGCGCAGGCTCTCGATGAGCTGATGCTTTGGGCCG
AGGACTGCCCCGAAGTCCGGCACCTCGTGCACGCGGATTTCGGCTCCAACAATGTCCTGACGGACAATGG
CCGCATAACAGCGGTCATTGACTGGAGCGAGGCGATGTTCGGGGATTCCCAATACGAGGTCGCCAACATC
TTCTTCTGGAGGCCGTGGTTGGCTTGTATGGAGCAGCAGACGCGCTACTTCGAGCGGAGGCATCCGGAGC
TTGCAGGATCGCCGCGGCTCCGGGCGTATATGCTCCGCATTGGTCTTGACCAACTCTATCAGAGCTTGGT
TGACGGCAATTTCGATGATGCAGCTTGGGCGCAGGGTCGATGCGACGCAATCGTCCGATCCGGAGCCGGG
ACTGTCGGGCGTACACAAATCGCCCGCAGAAGCGCGGCCGTCTGGACCGATGGCTGTGTAGAAGTACTCG
CCGATAGTGGAAACCGACGCCCCAGCACTCGTCCGAGGGCAAAGGAATAGCACGTACTACGAGATTTCGA
TTCCACCGCCGCCTTCTATGAAAGGTTGGGCTTCGGAATCGTTTTCCGGGACGCCGGCTGGATGATCCTC
CAGCGCGGGGATCTCATGCTGGAGTTCTTCGCCCACCCCAACTTGTTTATTGCAGCTTATAATGGTTACA
AATAAAGCAATAGCATCACAAATTTCACAAATAAAGCATTTTTTTCACTGCATTCTAGTTGTGGTTTGTC
CAAACTCATCAATGTATCTTATCATGTCTGTATACCGTCGACCTCTAGCTAGAGCTTGGCGTAATCATGG
TCATAGCTGTTTCCTGTGTGAAATTGTTATCCGCTCACAATTCCACACAACATACGAGCCGGAAGCATAA
AGTGTAAAGCCTGGGGTGCCTAATGAGTGAGCTAACTCACATTAATTGCGTTGCGCTCACTGCCCGCTTT
CCAGTCGGGAAACCTGTCGTGCCAGCTGCATTAATGAATCGGCCAACGCGCGGGGAGAGGCGGTTTGCGT
ATTGGGCGCTCTTCCGCTTCCTCGCTCACTGACTCGCTGCGCTCGGTCGTTCGGCTGCGGCGAGCGGTAT
CAGCTCACTCAAAGGCGGTAATACGGTTATCCACAGAATCAGGGGATAACGCAGGAAAGAACATGTGAGC
AAAAGGCCAGCAAAAGGCCAGGAACCGTAAAAAGGCCGCGTTGCTGGCGTTTTTCCATAGGCTCCGCCCC
CCTGACGAGCATCACAAAAATCGACGCTCAAGTCAGAGGTGGCGAAACCCGACAGGACTATAAAGATACC
AGGCGTTTCCCCCTGGAAGCTCCCTCGTGCGCTCTCCTGTTCCGACCCTGCCGCTTACCGGATACCTGTC
CGCCTTTCTCCCTTCGGGAAGCGTGGCGCTTTCTCATAGCTCACGCTGTAGGTATCTCAGTTCGGTGTAG
GTCGTTCGCTCCAAGCTGGGCTGTGTGCACGAACCCCCCGTTCAGCCCGACCGCTGCGCCTTATCCGGTA
ACTATCGTCTTGAGTCCAACCCGGTAAGACACGACTTATCGCCACTGGCAGCAGCCACTGGTAACAGGAT
TAGCAGAGCGAGGTATGTAGGCGGTGCTACAGAGTTCTTGAAGTGGTGGCCTAACTACGGCTACACTAGA
AGAACAGTATTTGGTATCTGCGCTCTGCTGAAGCCAGTTACCTTCGGAAAAAGAGTTGGTAGCTCTTGAT
CCGGCAAACAAACCACCGCTGGTAGCGGTGGTTTTTTTGTTTGCAAGCAGCAGATTACGCGCAGAAAAAA
AGGATCTCAAGAAGATCCTTTGATCTTTTCTACGGGGTCTGACGCTCAGTGGAACGAAAACTCACGTTAA
GGGATTTTGGTCATGAGATTATCAAAAAGGATCTTCACCTAGATCCTTTTAAATTAAAAATGAAGTTTTA
AATCAATCTAAAGTATATATGAGTAAACTTGGTCTGACAGTTACCAATGCTTAATCAGTGAGGCACCTAT
CTCAGCGATCTGTCTATTTCGTTCATCCATAGTTGCCTGACTCCCCGTCGTGTAGATAACTACGATACGG
GAGGGCTTACCATCTGGCCCCAGTGCTGCAATGATACCGCGAGACCCACGCTCACCGGCTCCAGATTTAT
CAGCAATAAACCAGCCAGCCGGAAGGGCCGAGCGCAGAAGTGGTCCTGCAACTTTATCCGCCTCCATCCA
GTCTATTAATTGTTGCCGGGAAGCTAGAGTAAGTAGTTCGCCAGTTAATAGTTTGCGCAACGTTGTTGCC
ATTGCTACAGGCATCGTGGTGTCACGCTCGTAGTTTGGTATGGCTTCATTCAGCTCCGGTTCCCAACGAT
CAAGGCGAGTTACATGATCCCCCATGTTGTGCAAAAAAGCGGTTAGCTCCTTCGGTCCTCCGATCGTTGT
CAGAAGTAAGTTGGCCGCAGTGTTATCACTCATGGTTATGGCAGCACTGCATAATTCTCTTACTGTCATG
CCATCCGTAAGATGCTTTTCTGTGACTGGTGAGTACTCAACCAAGTCATTCTGAGAATAGTGTATGCGGC
GACCGAGTTGCTCTTGCCCGGCGTCAATACGGGATAATACCGCGCCACATAGCAGAACTTTAAAAGTGCT
CATCATTGGAAAACGTTCTTCGGGGCGAAAACTCTCAAGGATCTTACCGCTGTTGAGATCCAGTTCGATG
TAACCCACTCGTGCACCCAACTGATCTTCAGCATCTTTTACTTTCACCAGCGTTTCTGGGTGAGCAAAAA
CAGGAAGGCAAAATGCCGCAAAAAAGGGAATAAGGGCGACACGGAAATGTTGAATACTCATACTCTTCCT
TTTTCAATATTATTGAAGCATTTATCAGGGTTATTGTCTCATGAGCGGATACATATTTGAATGTATTTAG
AAAAATAAACAAATAGGGGTTCCGCGCACATTTCCCCGAAAAGTGCCACCTGACGTC
Features (pLannotate 1.2.2; 25 found; start..end, strand, type, name):
     28..80      -  misc_feature   bom (fragment): basis of mobility region from pBR322
    235..614     +  enhancer       CMV enhancer: human cytomegalovirus immediate early enhancer
    615..818     +  promoter       CMV promoter: human cytomegalovirus (CMV) immediate early promoter
    820..839     +  promoter       PLtetO-1 promoter (fragment): modified phage lambda PL promoter with tet operator sites (Lutz and Bujard, 1997)
    841..860     +  promoter       PLtetO-1 promoter (fragment): modified phage lambda PL promoter with tet operator sites (Lutz and Bujard, 1997)
    868..901     +  promoter       TRE3GV promoter (fragment): 3rd-generation Tet-responsive promoter that can be activated by binding of Tet-On® 3G, optimized for retroviral and lentiviral vectors
    990..1010    +  CDS            7xHis: 6xHis affinity tag
   1014..1391    +  CDS            H2B (sequence withheld): human histone H2B; HIST1H2BJ
   1398..1721    +  CDS            FKBP1A: FKB1A_HUMAN - Also known as FKBP1, FKBP12. Experimental evidence at protein level: Swiss-Prot protein existence level 1. Keeps in an inactive conformation TGFBR1, the TGF-beta type I serine/threonine kinase receptor, preventing TGF-beta receptor activation in absence of ligand. Recruits SMAD7 to ACVR1B which prevents the association of SMAD2 and SMAD3 with the activin receptor complex, thereby blocking the activin signal. May modulate the RYR1 calcium channel activity. PPIases accelerate the folding of proteins. It catalyzes the cis-trans isomerization of proline imidic peptide bonds in oligop
   1731..1854    +  CDS            ubiquitin (fragment): Saccharomyces cerevisiae ubiquitin
   1860..2570    +  CDS            GFP (S65T): GFP (S65T) is a basic (constitutively fluorescent) green fluorescent protein published in 1995, derived from Aequorea victoria.
   2624..2848    +  polyA_signal   bGH poly(A) signal: bovine growth hormone polyadenylation signal
   2852..2873    +  promoter       SV40 promoter (fragment): SV40 enhancer and early promoter
   2894..3127    +  rep_origin     f1 ori (fragment) (sequence partly withheld): f1 bacteriophage origin of replication; arrow indicates direction of (+) strand synthesis
   3132..3179    +  protein_bind   FRT: FLP-mediated recombination occurs in the 8-bp core sequence TCTAGAAA (Turan and Bode, 2011). FLP recombinase from the Saccharomyces cerevisiae 2μ plasmid
   3187..4209    +  CDS            HygR: aminoglycoside phosphotransferase from E. coli; aph(4)-Ia; confers resistance to hygromycin
   4219..4344    +  CDS            ble (fragment): BLE_KLEPN - Experimental evidence at protein level: Swiss-Prot protein existence level 1. Binding protein with a strong affinity to the bleomycin family of antibiotics. Binds to CL990; an antimitotic-antibiotic compound. From Klebsiella pneumoniae.
   4339..4460    +  polyA_signal   SV40 poly(A) signal: SV40 polyadenylation signal
   4533..4549    -  protein_bind   lac operator: The lac repressor binds to the lac operator to inhibit transcription in E. coli. This inhibition can be relieved by adding lactose or isopropyl-β-D-thiogalactopyranoside (IPTG). lac repressor encoded by lacI
   4557..4587    -  promoter       lac promoter: promoter for the E. coli lac operon
   4602..4623    -  protein_bind   CAP binding site: CAP binding activates transcription in the presence of cAMP. E. coli catabolite activator protein
   4636..4728    -  CDS            lacI (fragment): lac repressor; lacI; The lac repressor binds to the lac operator to inhibit transcription in E. coli. This inhibition can be relieved by adding lactose or isopropyl-β-D-thiogalactopyranoside (IPTG).
   4911..5499    -  rep_origin     ori: high-copy-number ColE1/pMB1/pBR322/pUC origin of replication
   5670..6530    -  CDS            AmpR: β-lactamase; bla; confers resistance to ampicillin, carbenicillin, and related antibiotics
   6531..6635    -  promoter       AmpR promoter: bla
