[The description below was written by a language model from this plasmid's Addgene catalogue record and pLannotate feature annotations shown in this document.]
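Description:
pcDNA5-FRT-TO-His8-H2B-CUbo(K63R) is a mammalian expression plasmid built on the pcDNA5-FRT/TO backbone. It is propagated in E. coli at high copy from a ColE1/pUC-type origin under ampicillin selection. The depositor notes that the β-lactamase gene carries a D174Y substitution that does not impair selection. The backbone also carries an FRT site placed directly upstream of a hygromycin resistance coding sequence followed by an SV40 poly(A) signal. In vectors of this type, FLP-mediated recombination into a genomic FRT site in a suitable host cell line brings the hygromycin gene under a resident promoter. This allows selection of isogenic stable integrants.

The expression cassette is driven by the CMV enhancer/promoter followed by tet operator sequences and ends in the bGH polyadenylation signal. Expression is therefore constitutive in ordinary cells and doxycycline-inducible in cells that express the Tet repressor, as the stated purpose indicates. The open reading frame encodes human histone H2B with an N-terminal 8xHis tag, fused at its C terminus to the CUbo(K63R) module, which was codon-optimized for mammalian cells. The feature table resolves the region downstream of H2B into FKBP12 (FKBP1A), a fragment of S. cerevisiae ubiquitin and a GFP-type fluorescent protein. The ubiquitin fragment presumably carries the K63R change, which the depositor reports was made by site-directed mutagenesis.

The plasmid belongs to the Ubiquiton toolset for inducible, linkage-specific polyubiquitylation. The record does not describe the mutant's specific role, but replacing lysine 63 removes that site of chain attachment, so it likely serves as a linkage-deficient variant or control for K63-linked modification of the H2B substrate. The His tag permits affinity purification of the fusion, and the GFP portion allows it to be visualised.
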