Addgene plasmid #212814: pcDNA5-FRT-TO-His8-H2B-CUbo(K63R)
Purpose: Constitutive or doxycycline-inducible expression of His8-H2B-CUbo(K63R) in mammalian cells
Depositing lab: Helle Ulrich. Depositing organization: Institut fuer Molekulare Biologie (IMB Mainz). Publication: Ubiquiton-An inducible, linkage-specific polyubiquitylation tool. Renz C, Asimaki E, Meister C, Albanese V, Petriukov K, Krapoth NC, Wegmann S, Wollscheid HP, Wong RP, Fulzele A, Chen JX, Leon S, Ulrich HD. Mol Cell. 2024 Jan 18;84(2):386-400.e11. doi: 10.1016/j.molcel.2023.11.016. Epub 2023 Dec 15. PubMed 38103558.
Backbone
  Vector backbone: pcDNA5-FRT/TO
  Vector type: Mammalian Expression
  Selectable markers: Hygromycin
Growth in bacteria
  Bacterial resistance: Ampicillin, 100 μg/mL
  Growth temperature: 37°C
  Growth strain: Top10
  Copy number: High Copy
Gene/Insert
  Gene/Insert name: H2B
  Species: H. sapiens (human), S. cerevisiae (budding yeast)
  Tag / fusion protein: 8xHis (N terminal on insert); CUbo(K63R) (C terminal on insert)
  Cloning method: Unknown
Terms and licenses: Academic/Nonprofit Terms; Industry Terms: Not Available to Industry
Depositor comments: pHU5374; cloning method: site-directed mutagenesis; CUbo(K63R) codon-optimized for mammalian cells Please note that the AmpR gene carries a mutation (D174Y). This does not affect functionality or selection on Ampicillin.
How to cite: pcDNA5-FRT-TO-His8-H2B-CUbo(K63R) was a gift from Helle Ulrich (Addgene plasmid # 212814 ; http://n2t.net/addgene:212814 ; RRID:Addgene_212814)
